Addgene plasmid #180589: pAAV-CamK2a(0.4)-Opto-cytTrkB(E281A)-HA
Purpose: Opto-cytTrkB
Depositing lab: Won Do Heo. Depositing organization: Korea Advanced Institute of Science and Technology. Publication: Optogenetic Modulation of TrkB Signaling in the Mouse Brain. Hong J , Heo WD. J Mol Biol. 2020 Feb 14;432(4):815-827. doi: 10.1016/j.jmb.2020.01.010. Epub 2020 Jan 18. PubMed 31962123.
Backbone
  Vector backbone: pAAV-CK0.4-EGFP
  Vector type: AAV
Growth in bacteria
  Bacterial resistance: Ampicillin, 100 μg/mL
  Growth temperature: 30°C
  Growth strain: NEB Stable
  Copy number: High Copy
Gene/Insert
  Gene/Insert name: TrkB
  Species: Synthetic
  Mutation: PHR(E281A)
  Cloning method: Restriction Enzyme; 5′ cloning site unknown (unknown if destroyed)
Terms and licenses: Academic/Nonprofit Terms; Industry Terms: Not Available to Industry
How to cite: pAAV-CamK2a(0.4)-Opto-cytTrkB(E281A)-HA was a gift from Won Do Heo (Addgene plasmid # 180589 ; http://n2t.net/addgene:180589 ; RRID:Addgene_180589)
