[The description below was written by a language model from this plasmid's Addgene catalogue record and pLannotate feature annotations shown in this document.]
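Description:
pAAV-CamK2a(0.4)-Opto-cytTrkB(E281A)-HA is an adeno-associated virus transfer plasmid built on the pAAV-CK0.4-EGFP backbone and designed to deliver a light-controllable TrkB signalling module to neurons. It is maintained in bacteria through a high-copy ColE1/pUC-type origin and selected with ampicillin via the bla gene. An f1 phage origin is also present in the backbone. The expression cassette is flanked by AAV2 inverted terminal repeats, which direct replication and packaging of the intervening DNA into recombinant AAV particles. The annotation detects the 3′ ITR in full but only short fragments of the 5′ ITR, a common outcome for these repeat-rich, recombination-prone elements.

Expression is driven by a short (about 0.4 kb) fragment of the mouse CaMKIIα promoter, commonly used to bias expression toward excitatory forebrain neurons. The open reading frame fuses a fragment of rat Ntrk2 (TrkB), which the construct name indicates is the cytoplasmic portion of the receptor, to a fragment of Arabidopsis CRY2 corresponding to the photolyase homology region, carrying the recorded E281A substitution. CRY2 PHR oligomerises under blue light, so illumination is expected to cluster the TrkB intracellular domains and trigger downstream signalling without neurotrophin ligand. The name also indicates a C-terminal HA epitope tag for detection, although the feature table does not annotate it separately. A WPRE enhances transcript stability and expression, and the human growth hormone polyadenylation signal terminates the message. The associated study concerns optogenetic modulation of TrkB signalling in the mouse brain, consistent with use for AAV-mediated in vivo delivery.
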