Features (pLannotate 1.2.2; 17 found; start..end, strand, type, name):
     12..39      +  repeat_region  AAV2 ITR (fragment): inverted terminal repeat of adeno-associated virus serotype 2 inverted
     68..95      +  repeat_region  AAV2 ITR (fragment): inverted terminal repeat of adeno-associated virus serotype 2 inverted
    146..509     +  promoter       CaMKII promoter (fragment): promoter for the mouse calcium/calmodulin-dependent kinase II α subunit
    617..1720    +  CDS            Ntrk2 (fragment): NTRK2_RAT - Also known as Trkb. Experimental evidence at protein level: Swiss-Prot protein existence level 1. Receptor tyrosine kinase involved in the development and the maturation of the central and the peripheral nervous systems through regulation of neuron survival, proliferation, migration, differentiation, and synapse formation and plasticity. Receptor for BDNF/brain-derived neurotrophic factor and NTF4/neurotrophin-4. Alternatively can also bind NTF3/neurotrophin-3 which is less efficient in activating the receptor but regulates neuron survival through NTRK2. Upon ligand-binding, underg
   1736..3229    +  CDS            CRY2 (fragment): CRY2_ARATH - Also known as PHH1 From Arabidopsis thaliana (Mouse-ear cress).
   3281..3305    +  misc_feature   MCS (fragment): pBluescript multiple cloning site
   3305..3893    +  misc_feature   WPRE: woodchuck hepatitis virus posttranscriptional regulatory element
   3894..3914    +  misc_feature   MCS (fragment): pBluescript multiple cloning site
   3923..4399    +  polyA_signal   hGH poly(A) signal: human growth hormone polyadenylation signal
   4439..4579    +  repeat_region  AAV2 ITR: inverted terminal repeat of adeno-associated virus serotype 2 inverted
   4584..4635    -  misc_feature   bom (fragment): basis of mobility region from pBR322
   4654..5109    +  rep_origin     f1 ori (sequence partly withheld): f1 bacteriophage origin of replication; arrow indicates direction of (+) strand synthesis
   5110..5159    -  misc_feature   bom (fragment): basis of mobility region from pBR322
   5261..5296    -  CDS            rop (fragment): Rop protein, which maintains plasmids at low copy number; rop
   5391..5495    +  promoter       AmpR promoter: bla
   5496..6356    +  CDS            AmpR: β-lactamase; bla; confers resistance to ampicillin, carbenicillin, and related antibiotics
   6527..7115    +  rep_origin     ori: high-copy-number ColE1/pMB1/pBR322/pUC origin of replication
>Addgene plasmid #180589 | pAAV-CamK2a(0.4)-Opto-cytTrkB(E281A)-HA | addgene full sequence | sequence record 355554 | Addgene NGS Result
CCTGCAGGCAGCTGCGCGCTCGCTCGCTCACTGAGGCCGCCCGGGCGTCGGGCGACCTTTGGTCGCCCGG
CCTCAGTGAGCGAGCGAGCGCGCAGAGAGGGAGTGGCCAACTCCATCACTAGGGGTTCCTGCGGCCGCAC
GCGTAACTTGTGGACTAAGTTTGTTCACATCCCCTTCTCCAACCCCCTCAGTACATCACCCTGGGGGAAC
AGGGTCCACTTGCTCCTGGGCCCACACAGTCCTGCAGTATTGTGTATATAAGGCCAGGGCAAAGAGGAGC
AGGTTTTAAAGTGAAAGGCAGGCAGGTGTTGGGGAGGCAGTTACCGGGGCAACGGGAACAGGGCGTTTCG
GAGGTGGTTGCCATGGGGACCTGGATGCTGACGAAGGCTCGCGAGGCTGTGAGCAGCCACAGTGCCCTGC
TCAGAAGCCCCAAGCTCGTCAGTCAAGCCGGTTCTCCGTTTGCACTCAGGAGCACGGGCAGGCGAGTGGC
CCCTAGTTCTGGGGGCAGCTCTAGAGCCGATCCCCGGGTACCGCCACCATGGGATGTATAAAATCAAAAG
GGAAAGACAGCGCGGGAGCAGATAGTGCTGGTAGTGCTGGTAGTGCTGGGAATTCCAAGTTGGCAAGACA
CTCCAAGTTTGGCATGAAAGGCCCAGCTTCCGTCATCAGCAACGACGATGACTCTGCCAGCCCTCTCCAC
CACATCTCCAACGGGAGCAACACTCCGTCTTCTTCGGAGGGCGGGCCCGATGCTGTCATCATTGGGATGA
CCAAGATCCCTGTCATTGAAAACCCCCAGTACTTCGGTATCACCAACAGCCAGCTCAAGCCGGACACATT
TGTTCAGCACATCAAGAGACACAACATCGTTCTGAAGAGGGAGCTTGGAGAAGGAGCCTTTGGGAAAGTT
TTCCTAGCGGAGTGCTATAACCTCTGCCCCGAGCAGGATAAGATCCTGGTGGCCGTGAAGACGCTGAAGG
ACGCCAGCGACAATGCTCGCAAGGACTTTCATCGCGAAGCCGAGCTGCTGACCAACCTCCAGCACGAGCA
CATTGTCAAGTTCTACGGTGTCTGTGTGGAGGGCGACCCACTCATCATGGTCTTTGAGTACATGAAGCAC
GGGGACCTCAACAAGTTCCTTAGGGCACACGGGCCAGATGCAGTGCTGATGGCAGAGGGTAACCCGCCCA
CCGAGCTGACGCAGTCGCAGATGCTGCACATCGCTCAGCAAATCGCAGCAGGCATGGTCTACCTGGCATC
CCAACACTTCGTGCACCGAGACCTGGCCACCCGGAACTGCTTGGTAGGAGAGAACCTGCTGGTGAAAATT
GGGGACTTCGGGATGTCCCGGGATGTATACAGCACCGACTACTACCGGGTTGGTGGCCACACAATGTTGC
CCATCCGATGGATGCCTCCAGAGAGCATCATGTACAGGAAATTCACCACCGAGAGTGACGTCTGGAGCCT
GGGAGTTGTGTTGTGGGAGATCTTCACCTACGGCAAGCAGCCCTGGTATCAGCTATCAAACAACGAGGTG
ATAGAATGCATCACCCAGGGCAGAGTCCTTCAGCGGCCTCGCACGTGTCCCCAGGAGGTGTACGAGCTGA
TGCTGGGATGCTGGCAGCGGGAACCACACACAAGGAAGAACATCAAGAACATCCACACACTCCTTCAGAA
CTTGGCGAAGGCGTCGCCCGTCTACCTGGACATTCTAGGCGCGGATCCGACAGGTATGAAGATGGACAAA
AAGACCATCGTCTGGTTTCGGAGAGATTTGAGAATAGAAGATAATCCCGCGCTCGCCGCCGCGGCCCACG
AGGGTTCCGTCTTCCCCGTTTTCATTTGGTGTCCTGAAGAAGAAGGCCAGTTTTATCCCGGAAGGGCCTC
TAGGTGGTGGATGAAGCAAAGTCTGGCCCATCTTAGCCAGTCACTGAAAGCACTGGGCAGTGATCTTACC
CTGATCAAGACACACAATACCATCTCTGCCATCCTCGACTGCATCAGGGTGACCGGCGCAACGAAAGTCG
TGTTTAACCACCTGTACGATCCAGTTAGTCTGGTGCGCGACCACACTGTGAAGGAGAAGCTGGTGGAACG
GGGGATCAGTGTGCAGAGCTACAACGGGGACCTTCTGTACGAGCCATGGGAGATCTATTGCGAGAAAGGG
AAACCGTTCACCTCCTTCAACAGTTACTGGAAGAAATGTTTGGATATGTCAATAGAGTCCGTTATGTTGC
CCCCTCCCTGGAGACTGATGCCGATTACTGCTGCTGCAGAGGCCATCTGGGCCTGCTCCATCGAGGAACT
CGGTCTGGAAAATGAAGCAGAAAAGCCAAGCAATGCACTTCTCACTAGAGCCTGGAGCCCCGGCTGGTCT
AATGCCGACAAGCTGCTTAACGAGTTCATCGAAAAACAACTGATTGACTACGCGAAGAACTCCAAGAAAG
TGGTAGGTAACTCAACTAGCTTGCTCTCTCCATATCTCCATTTTGGCGAGATTTCTGTCCGCCATGTATT
TCAGTGCGCTCGGATGAAACAGATTATCTGGGCTCGCGATAAAAACAGCGAAGGCGCCGAAAGCGCCGAT
CTGTTCCTGCGAGGGATCGGACTTCGGGAATACTCCCGGTATATATGTTTCAACTTTCCATTCACACACG
AGCAGAGTCTGTTGTCCCACCTCAGGTTCTTCCCCTGGGACGCCGATGTCGACAAATTCAAGGCATGGAG
ACAGGGAAGGACAGGGTACCCACTCGTGGATGCTGGCATGAGAGAGCTCTGGGCTACAGGCTGGATGCAC
AACCGCATCCGGGTAATCGTGTCCTCATTTGCTGTCAAGTTTCTGCTCCTGCCTTGGAAATGGGGAATGA
AGTACTTTTGGGATACCCTTCTCGACGCCGACTTGGAGTGTGACATTCTGGGATGGCAATATATTAGCGG
GTCAATTCCTGACGGCCATGAGTTGGACAGGTTGGACAATCCGGCCTTGCAGGGAGCTAAGTATGATCCC
GAAGGAGAGTATATTCGACAGTGGCTCCCCGAGCTGGCCCGACTTCCTACGGAGTGGATTCACCATCCTT
GGGACGCACCACTGACAGTGCTCAAGGCAAGCGGGGTGGAGCTGGGCACCAATTACGCTAAGCCTATAGT
TGATATAGATACAGCACGCGAGCTGCTGGCTAAAGCGATCTCTCGCACTCGGGAGGCGCAGATTATGATC
GGTGCTGCCGGCAGCGGCAGCCCACCGGTATATCCATATGATGTTCCAGATTATGCTTAAGAATTCGATA
TCAAGCTTATCGATAATCAACCTCTGGATTACAAAATTTGTGAAAGATTGACTGGTATTCTTAACTATGT
TGCTCCTTTTACGCTATGTGGATACGCTGCTTTAATGCCTTTGTATCATGCTATTGCTTCCCGTATGGCT
TTCATTTTCTCCTCCTTGTATAAATCCTGGTTGCTGTCTCTTTATGAGGAGTTGTGGCCCGTTGTCAGGC
AACGTGGCGTGGTGTGCACTGTGTTTGCTGACGCAACCCCCACTGGTTGGGGCATTGCCACCACCTGTCA
GCTCCTTTCCGGGACTTTCGCTTTCCCCCTCCCTATTGCCACGGCGGAACTCATCGCCGCCTGCCTTGCC
CGCTGCTGGACAGGGGCTCGGCTGTTGGGCACTGACAATTCCGTGGTGTTGTCGGGGAAATCATCGTCCT
TTCCTTGGCTGCTCGCCTGTGTTGCCACCTGGATTCTGCGCGGGACGTCCTTCTGCTACGTCCCTTCGGC
CCTCAATCCAGCGGACCTTCCTTCCCGCGGCCTGCTGCCGGCTCTGCGGCCTCTTCCGCGTCTTCGCCTT
CGCCCTCAGACGAGTCGGATCTCCCTTTGGGCCGCCTCCCCGCATCGATACCGTCGACCTCGAGAGATCT
ACGGGTGGCATCCCTGTGACCCCTCCCCAGTGCCTCTCCTGGCCCTGGAAGTTGCCACTCCAGTGCCCAC
CAGCCTTGTCCTAATAAAATTAAGTTGCATCATTTTGTCTGACTAGGTGTCCTTCTATAATATTATGGGG
TGGAGGGGGGTGGTATGGAGCAAGGGGCAAGTTGGGAAGACAACCTGTAGGGCCTGCGGGGTCTATTGGG
AACCAAGCTGGAGTGCAGTGGCACAATCTTGGCTCACTGCAATCTCCGCCTCCTGGGTTCAAGCGATTCT
CCTGCCTCAGCCTCCCGAGTTGTTGGGATTCCAGGCATGCATGACCAGGCTCAGCTAATTTTTGTTTTTT
TGGTAGAGACGGGGTTTCACCATATTGGCCAGGCTGGTCTCCAACTCCTAATCTCAGGTGATCTACCCAC
CTTGGCCTCCCAAATTGCTGGGATTACAGGCGTGAACCACTGCTCCCTTCCCTGTCCTTCTGATTTTGTA
GGTAACCACGTGCGGACCGAGCGGCCGCAGGAACCCCTAGTGATGGAGTTGGCCACTCCCTCTCTGCGCG
CTCGCTCGCTCACTGAGGCCGGGCGACCAAAGGTCGCCCGACGCCCGGGCTTTGCCCGGGCGGCCTCAGT
GAGCGAGCGAGCGCGCAGCTGCCTGCAGGGGCGCCTGATGCGGTATTTTCTCCTTACGCATCTGTGCGGT
ATTTCACACCGCATA
[95 nt withheld, positions 4636-4730]
T
[46 nt withheld, positions 4732-4777]
C
[141 nt withheld, positions 4779-4919]
CCTTTGACGTTGGAGTCCACGTTCTTT
[37 nt withheld, positions 4947-4983]
ACTCTATCTCGGGCTATTCTTTTGATTTATAAGGGATTTTGCCGATTTCGGTCTATTGGTTAAAAAATGA
GCTGATTTAACAAAAATTTAACGCGAATTTTAACAAAATATTAACGTTTACAATTTTATGGTGCACTCTC
AGTACAATCTGCTCTGATGCCGCATAGTTAAGCCAGCCCCGACACCCGCCAACACCCGCTGACGCGCCCT
GACGGGCTTGTCTGCTCCCGGCATCCGCTTACAGACAAGCTGTGACCGTCTCCGGGAGCTGCATGTGTCA
GAGGTTTTCACCGTCATCACCGAAACGCGCGAGACGAAAGGGCCTCGTGATACGCCTATTTTTATAGGTT
AATGTCATGATAATAATGGTTTCTTAGACGTCAGGTGGCACTTTTCGGGGAAATGTGCGCGGAACCCCTA
TTTGTTTATTTTTCTAAATACATTCAAATATGTATCCGCTCATGAGACAATAACCCTGATAAATGCTTCA
ATAATATTGAAAAAGGAAGAGTATGAGTATTCAACATTTCCGTGTCGCCCTTATTCCCTTTTTTGCGGCA
TTTTGCCTTCCTGTTTTTGCTCACCCAGAAACGCTGGTGAAAGTAAAAGATGCTGAAGATCAGTTGGGTG
CACGAGTGGGTTACATCGAACTGGATCTCAACAGCGGTAAGATCCTTGAGAGTTTTCGCCCCGAAGAACG
TTTTCCAATGATGAGCACTTTTAAAGTTCTGCTATGTGGCGCGGTATTATCCCGTATTGACGCCGGGCAA
GAGCAACTCGGTCGCCGCATACACTATTCTCAGAATGACTTGGTTGAGTACTCACCAGTCACAGAAAAGC
ATCTTACGGATGGCATGACAGTAAGAGAATTATGCAGTGCTGCCATAACCATGAGTGATAACACTGCGGC
CAACTTACTTCTGACAACGATCGGAGGACCGAAGGAGCTAACCGCTTTTTTGCACAACATGGGGGATCAT
GTAACTCGCCTTGATCGTTGGGAACCGGAGCTGAATGAAGCCATACCAAACGACGAGCGTGACACCACGA
TGCCTGTAGCAATGGCAACAACGTTGCGCAAACTATTAACTGGCGAACTACTTACTCTAGCTTCCCGGCA
ACAATTAATAGACTGGATGGAGGCGGATAAAGTTGCAGGACCACTTCTGCGCTCGGCCCTTCCGGCTGGC
TGGTTTATTGCTGATAAATCTGGAGCCGGTGAGCGTGGGTCTCGCGGTATCATTGCAGCACTGGGGCCAG
ATGGTAAGCCCTCCCGTATCGTAGTTATCTACACGACGGGGAGTCAGGCAACTATGGATGAACGAAATAG
ACAGATCGCTGAGATAGGTGCCTCACTGATTAAGCATTGGTAACTGTCAGACCAAGTTTACTCATATATA
CTTTAGATTGATTTAAAACTTCATTTTTAATTTAAAAGGATCTAGGTGAAGATCCTTTTTGATAATCTCA
TGACCAAAATCCCTTAACGTGAGTTTTCGTTCCACTGAGCGTCAGACCCCGTAGAAAAGATCAAAGGATC
TTCTTGAGATCCTTTTTTTCTGCGCGTAATCTGCTGCTTGCAAACAAAAAAACCACCGCTACCAGCGGTG
GTTTGTTTGCCGGATCAAGAGCTACCAACTCTTTTTCCGAAGGTAACTGGCTTCAGCAGAGCGCAGATAC
CAAATACTGTTCTTCTAGTGTAGCCGTAGTTAGGCCACCACTTCAAGAACTCTGTAGCACCGCCTACATA
CCTCGCTCTGCTAATCCTGTTACCAGTGGCTGCTGCCAGTGGCGATAAGTCGTGTCTTACCGGGTTGGAC
TCAAGACGATAGTTACCGGATAAGGCGCAGCGGTCGGGCTGAACGGGGGGTTCGTGCACACAGCCCAGCT
TGGAGCGAACGACCTACACCGAACTGAGATACCTACAGCGTGAGCTATGAGAAAGCGCCACGCTTCCCGA
AGGGAGAAAGGCGGACAGGTATCCGGTAAGCGGCAGGGTCGGAACAGGAGAGCGCACGAGGGAGCTTCCA
GGGGGAAACGCCTGGTATCTTTATAGTCCTGTCGGGTTTCGCCACCTCTGACTTGAGCGTCGATTTTTGT
GATGCTCGTCAGGGGGGCGGAGCCTATGGAAAAACGCCAGCAACGCGGCCTTTTTACGGTTCCTGGCCTT
TTGCTGGCCTTTTGCTCACATGT
